Addgene plasmid #90170: pCI-neo Fluc EGFP
Purpose: EGFP-tagged constructs to monitor the aggregation state of the sensors and the ability of cells to solubilize or degrade the aggregated proteins
Depositing lab: Franz-Ulrich Hartl. Depositing organization: Max Planck Institute of Biochemistry. Publication: Firefly luciferase mutants as sensors of proteome stress. Gupta R, Kasturi P, Bracher A, Loew C, Zheng M, Villella A, Garza D, Hartl FU, Raychaudhuri S. Nat Methods. 2011 Sep 4;8(10):879-84. doi: 10.1038/nmeth.1697. PubMed 21892152.
Backbone
  Vector backbone: pCIneo
  Backbone manufacturer: promega
  Backbone size w/o insert (bp): 5472
  Total vector size (bp): 7860
  Vector type: Mammalian Expression
  Selectable markers: Neomycin (select with G418)
Growth in bacteria
  Bacterial resistance: Ampicillin, 100 μg/mL
  Growth temperature: 37°C
  Growth strain: DH5alpha
  Copy number: Unknown
Gene/Insert
  Gene/Insert name: FLuc EGFP
  Species: firefly
  Insert size (bp): 2373
  Cloning method: Restriction Enzyme; 5′ cloning site XmaI (unknown if destroyed); 3′ cloning site NotI (unknown if destroyed)
  Sequencing primers: 5′ T7; 3′ T3
Terms and licenses: Academic/Nonprofit Terms; Industry Terms: Not Available to Industry
How to cite: pCI-neo Fluc EGFP was a gift from Franz-Ulrich Hartl (Addgene plasmid # 90170 ; http://n2t.net/addgene:90170 ; RRID:Addgene_90170)
