[The description below was written by a language model from this plasmid's Addgene catalogue record and pLannotate feature annotations shown in this document.]
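Description:
pCI-neo Fluc EGFP is a mammalian expression plasmid built on the Promega pCI-neo backbone and carrying a fusion of firefly luciferase to EGFP. It is propagated in E. coli through a high-copy ColE1/pUC-type origin with ampicillin selection (β-lactamase under its own promoter). An f1 origin is also present and allows single-stranded DNA production. For stable selection in mammalian cells, the backbone supplies a neomycin phosphotransferase gene driven by the SV40 enhancer/early promoter and terminated by a synthetic poly(A) signal, conferring G418 resistance. The catalogue lists a total size of 7860 bp, while the sequenced record behind the feature table is 7,841 nt, a small discrepancy the record does not explain.

The expression cassette consists of the human CMV immediate-early enhancer and promoter followed by the chimeric β-globin/immunoglobulin intron, which generally improves transcript processing and expression. Downstream lies the luc+ version of firefly luciferase, then a short linker and a mammalian codon-optimized EGFP, and an SV40 polyadenylation signal closes the unit. The insert was placed between XmaI and NotI sites and is flanked by T7 and T3 promoter sequences, which serve as sequencing primer sites; the T7 promoter could also support in vitro transcription.

The construct belongs to a set of luciferase-based sensors of proteome stress. Because luciferase depends on chaperones for folding, its enzymatic activity reports on cellular protein-folding capacity. The EGFP tag makes it possible to see whether the sensor is diffuse or aggregated, and to follow how well cells solubilize or degrade the aggregated protein. The name and annotation give no indication of destabilizing mutations, but the record does not explicitly state that the luciferase is wild-type.
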