Features (pLannotate 1.2.2; 20 found; start..end, strand, type, name):
    140..517     +  enhancer       CMV enhancer: human cytomegalovirus immediate early enhancer
    518..729     +  promoter       CMV promoter: human cytomegalovirus (CMV) immediate early promoter
    890..1022    +  intron         chimeric intron: chimera between introns from human β-globin and immunoglobulin heavy chain genes
   1067..1085    +  promoter       T7 promoter: promoter for bacteriophage T7 RNA polymerase
   1098..2747    +  CDS            luciferase: firefly luciferase; luc+; enhanced luc+ version of the luciferase gene
   2778..3497    +  CDS            EGFP: the original enhanced GFP (Yang et al., 1996) mammalian codon-optimized
   3510..3527    -  promoter       T3 promoter (fragment): promoter for bacteriophage T3 RNA polymerase
   3545..3666    -  polyA_signal   SV40 poly(A) signal: SV40 polyadenylation signal
   3689..3757    -  CDS            large T antigen (fragment): large T antigen from SV40 (simian virus 40)
   3781..3848    +  CDS            lacZα (fragment): LacZα fragment of β-galactosidase; lacZ fragment
   3852..4280    +  rep_origin     f1 ori (sequence partly withheld): f1 bacteriophage origin of replication; arrow indicates direction of (+) strand synthesis
   4308..4359    -  misc_feature   bom (fragment): basis of mobility region from pBR322
   4424..4781    +  promoter       SV40 promoter: SV40 enhancer and early promoter
   4832..5623    +  CDS            neo: KKA2_KLEPN - Also known as kan, nptII. Experimental evidence at protein level: Swiss-Prot protein existence level 1. Resistance to kanamycin, neomycin, paromomycin, ribostamycin, butirosin and gentamicin B. From Klebsiella pneumoniae.
   5690..5738    +  polyA_signal   poly(A) signal: synthetic polyadenylation signal
   5758..5812    -  misc_feature   bom (fragment): basis of mobility region from pBR322
   5914..5949    -  CDS            rop (fragment): Rop protein, which maintains plasmids at low copy number; rop
   6044..6148    +  promoter       AmpR promoter: bla
   6149..7009    +  CDS            AmpR: β-lactamase; bla; confers resistance to ampicillin, carbenicillin, and related antibiotics
   7180..7768    +  rep_origin     ori: high-copy-number ColE1/pMB1/pBR322/pUC origin of replication
>Addgene plasmid #90170 | pCI-neo Fluc EGFP | depositor full sequence | sequence record 174626 | pCI-neo Fluc EGFP sequence 7841 bps
TCAATATTGGCCATTAGCCATATTATTCATTGGTTATATAGCATAAATCAATATTGGCTATTGGCCATTG
CATACGTTGTATCTATATCATAATATGTACATTTATATTGGCTCATGTCCAATATGACCGCCATGTTGGC
ATTGATTATTGACTAGTTATTAATAGTAATCAATTACGGGGTCATTAGTTCATAGCCCATATATGGAGTT
CCGCGTTACATAACTTACGGTAAATGGCCCGCCTGGCTGACCGCCCAACGACCCCCGCCCATTGACGTCA
ATAATGACGTATGTTCCCATAGTAACGCCAATAGGGACTTTCCATTGACGTCAATGGGTGGAGTATTTAC
GGTAAACTGCCCACTTGGCAGTACATCAAGTGTATCATATGCCAAGTCCGCCCCCTATTGACGTCAATGA
CGGTAAATGGCCCGCCTGGCATTATGCCCAGTACATGACCTTACGGGACTTTCCTACTTGGCAGTACATC
TACGTATTAGTCATCGCTATTACCATGGTGATGCGGTTTTGGCAGTACACCAATGGGCGTGGATAGCGGT
TTGACTCACGGGGATTTCCAAGTCTCCACCCCATTGACGTCAATGGGAGTTTGTTTTGGCACCAAAATCA
ACGGGACTTTCCAAAATGTCGTAACAACTGCGATCGCCCGCCCCGTTGACGCAAATGGGCGGTAGGCGTG
TACGGTGGGAGGTCTATATAAGCAGAGCTCGTTTAGTGAACCGTCAGATCACTAGAAGCTTTATTGCGGT
AGTTTATCACAGTTAAATTGCTAACGCAGTCAGTGCTTCTGACACAACAGTCTCGAACTTAAGCTGCAGT
GACTCTCTTAAGGTAGCCTTGCAGAAGTTGGTCGTGAGGCACTGGGCAGGTAAGTATCAAGGTTACAAGA
CAGGTTTAAGGAGACCAATAGAAACTGGGCTTGTCGAGACAGAGAAGACTCTTGCGTTTCTGATAGGCAC
CTATTGGTCTTACTGACATCCACTTTGCCTTTCTCTCCACAGGTGTCCACTCCCAGTTCAATTACAGCTC
TTAAGGCTAGAGTACTTAATACGACTCACTATAGGCTAGCCTCGAGCATGGAAGACGCCAAAAACATAAA
GAAAGGCCCGGCGCCATTCTATCCGCTGGAAGATGGAACCGCTGGAGAGCAACTGCATAAGGCTATGAAG
AGATACGCCCTGGTTCCTGGAACAATTGCTTTTACAGATGCACATATCGAGGTGGACATCACTTACGCTG
AGTACTTCGAAATGTCCGTTCGGTTGGCAGAAGCTATGAAACGATATGGGCTGAATACAAATCACAGAAT
CGTCGTATGCAGTGAAAACTCTCTTCAATTCTTTATGCCGGTGTTGGGCGCGTTATTTATCGGAGTTGCA
GTTGCGCCCGCGAACGACATTTATAATGAACGTGAATTGCTCAACAGTATGGGCATTTCGCAGCCTACCG
TGGTGTTCGTTTCCAAAAAGGGGTTGCAAAAAATTTTGAACGTGCAAAAAAAGCTCCCAATCATCCAAAA
AATTATTATCATGGATTCTAAAACGGATTACCAGGGATTTCAGTCGATGTACACGTTCGTCACATCTCAT
CTACCTCCCGGTTTTAATGAATACGATTTTGTGCCAGAGTCCTTCGATAGGGACAAGACAATTGCACTGA
TCATGAACTCCTCTGGATCTACTGGTCTGCCTAAAGGTGTCGCTCTGCCTCATAGAACTGCCTGCGTGAG
ATTCTCGCATGCCAGAGATCCTATTTTTGGCAATCAAATCATTCCGGATACTGCGATTTTAAGTGTTGTT
CCATTCCATCACGGTTTTGGAATGTTTACTACACTCGGATATTTGATATGTGGATTTCGAGTCGTCTTAA
TGTATAGATTTGAAGAAGAGCTGTTTCTGAGGAGCCTTCAGGATTACAAGATTCAAAGTGCGCTGCTGGT
GCCAACCCTATTCTCCTTCTTCGCCAAAAGCACTCTGATTGACAAATACGATTTATCTAATTTACACGAA
ATTGCTTCTGGTGGCGCTCCCCTCTCTAAGGAAGTCGGGGAAGCGGTTGCCAAGAGGTTCCATCTGCCAG
GTATCAGGCAAGGATATGGGCTCACTGAGACTACATCAGCTATTCTGATTACACCCGAGGGGGATGATAA
ACCGGGCGCGGTCGGTAAAGTTGTTCCATTTTTTGAAGCGAAGGTTGTGGATCTGGATACCGGGAAAACG
CTGGGCGTTAATCAAAGAGGCGAACTGTGTGTGAGAGGTCCTATGATTATGTCCGGTTATGTAAACAATC
CGGAAGCGACCAACGCCTTGATTGACAAGGATGGATGGCTACATTCTGGAGACATAGCTTACTGGGACGA
AGACGAACACTTCTTCATCGTTGACCGCCTGAAGTCTCTGATTAAGTACAAAGGCTATCAGGTGGCTCCC
GCTGAATTGGAATCCATCTTGCTCCAACACCCCAACATCTTCGACGCAGGTGTCGCAGGTCTTCCCGACG
ATGACGCCGGTGAACTTCCCGCCGCCGTTGTTGTTTTGGAGCACGGAAAGACGATGACGGAAAAAGAGAT
CGTGGATTACGTCGCCAGTCAAGTAACAACCGCGAAAAAGTTGCGCGGAGGAGTTGTGTTTGTGGACGAA
GTACCGAAAGGTCTTACCGGAAAACTCGACGCAAGAAAAATCAGAGAGATCCTCATAAAGGCCAAGAAGG
GCGGAAAGATCGCCGTGAAACCCGGGATCCACCGGCCGGTCGCCACCATGGTGAGCAAGGGCGAGGAGCT
GTTCACCGGGGTGGTGCCCATCCTGGTCGAGCTGGACGGCGACGTAAACGGCCACAAGTTCAGCGTGTCC
GGCGAGGGCGAGGGCGATGCCACCTACGGCAAGCTGACCCTGAAGTTCATCTGCACCACCGGCAAGCTGC
CCGTGCCCTGGCCCACCCTCGTGACCACCCTGACCTACGGCGTGCAGTGCTTCAGCCGCTACCCCGACCA
CATGAAGCAGCACGACTTCTTCAAGTCCGCCATGCCCGAAGGCTACGTCCAGGAGCGCACCATCTTCTTC
AAGGACGACGGCAACTACAAGACCCGCGCCGAGGTGAAGTTCGAGGGCGACACCCTGGTGAACCGCATCG
AGCTGAAGGGCATCGACTTCAAGGAGGACGGCAACATCCTGGGGCACAAGCTGGAGTACAACTACAACAG
CCACAACGTCTATATCATGGCCGACAAGCAGAAGAACGGCATCAAGGTGAACTTCAAGATCCGCCACAAC
ATCGAGGACGGCAGCGTGCAGCTCGCCGACCACTACCAGCAGAACACCCCCATCGGCGACGGCCCCGTGC
TGCTGCCCGACAACCACTACCTGAGCACCCAGTCCGCCCTGAGCAAAGACCCCAACGAGAAGCGCGATCA
CATGGTCCTGCTGGAGTTCGTGACCGCCGCCGGGATCACTCTCGGCATGGACGAGCTGTACAAGTAAAGC
GGCCGCTTCCCTTTAGTGAGGGTTAATGCTTCGAGCAGACATGATAAGATACATTGATGAGTTTGGACAA
ACCACAACTAGAATGCAGTGAAAAAAATGCTTTATTTGTGAAATTTGTGATGCTATTGCTTTATTTGTAA
CCATTATAAGCTGCAATAAACAAGTTAACAACAACAATTGCATTCATTTTATGTTTCAGGTTCAGGGGGA
GATGTGGGAGGTTTTTTAAAGCAAGTAAAACCTCTACAAATGTGGTAAAATCCGATAAGGATCGATCCGG
GCTGGCGTAATAGCGAAGAGGCCCGCACCGATCGCCCTTCCCAACAGTTGCGCAGCCTGAATGGCGAATG
G
[124 nt withheld, positions 3852-3975]
C
[91 nt withheld, positions 3977-4067]
A
[49 nt withheld, positions 4069-4117]
CCTTTGACGTTGGAGTCCACGTTCTTT
[37 nt withheld, positions 4145-4181]
ACCCTATCTCGGTCTATTCTTTTGATTTATAAGGGATTTTGCCGATTTCGGCCTATTGGTTAAAAAATGA
GCTGATTTAACAAAAATTTAACGCGAATTTTAACAAAATATTAACGCTTACAATTTCCTGATGCGGTATT
TTCTCCTTACGCATCTGTGCGGTATTTCACACCGCATACGCGGATCTGCGCAGCACCATGGCCTGAAATA
ACCTCTGAAAGAGGAACTTGGTTAGGTACCTTCTGAGGCGGAAAGAACCAGCTGTGGAATGTGTGTCAGT
TAGGGTGTGGAAAGTCCCCAGGCTCCCCAGCAGGCAGAAGTATGCAAAGCATGCATCTCAATTAGTCAGC
AACCAGGTGTGGAAAGTCCCCAGGCTCCCCAGCAGGCAGAAGTATGCAAAGCATGCATCTCAATTAGTCA
GCAACCATAGTCCCGCCCCTAACTCCGCCCATCCCGCCCCTAACTCCGCCCAGTTCCGCCCATTCTCCGC
CCCATGGCTGACTAATTTTTTTTATTTATGCAGAGGCCGAGGCCGCCTCGGCCTCTGAGCTATTCCAGAA
GTAGTGAGGAGGCTTTTTTGGAGGCCTAGGCTTTTGCAAAAAGCTTGATTCTTCTGACACAACAGTCTCG
AACTTAAGGCTAGAGCCACCATGATTGAACAAGATGGATTGCACGCAGGTTCTCCGGCCGCTTGGGTGGA
GAGGCTATTCGGCTATGACTGGGCACAACAGACAATCGGCTGCTCTGATGCCGCCGTGTTCCGGCTGTCA
GCGCAGGGGCGCCCGGTTCTTTTTGTCAAGACCGACCTGTCCGGTGCCCTGAATGAACTGCAGGACGAGG
CAGCGCGGCTATCGTGGCTGGCCACGACGGGCGTTCCTTGCGCAGCTGTGCTCGACGTTGTCACTGAAGC
GGGAAGGGACTGGCTGCTATTGGGCGAAGTGCCGGGGCAGGATCTCCTGTCATCTCACCTTGCTCCTGCC
GAGAAAGTATCCATCATGGCTGATGCAATGCGGCGGCTGCATACGCTTGATCCGGCTACCTGCCCATTCG
ACCACCAAGCGAAACATCGCATCGAGCGAGCACGTACTCGGATGGAAGCCGGTCTTGTCGATCAGGATGA
TCTGGACGAAGAGCATCAGGGGCTCGCGCCAGCCGAACTGTTCGCCAGGCTCAAGGCGCGCATGCCCGAC
GGCGAGGATCTCGTCGTGACCCATGGCGATGCCTGCTTGCCGAATATCATGGTGGAAAATGGCCGCTTTT
CTGGATTCATCGACTGTGGCCGGCTGGGTGTGGCGGACCGCTATCAGGACATAGCGTTGGCTACCCGTGA
TATTGCTGAAGAGCTTGGCGGCGAATGGGCTGACCGCTTCCTCGTGCTTTACGGTATCGCCGCTCCCGAT
TCGCAGCGCATCGCCTTCTATCGCCTTCTTGACGAGTTCTTCTGAGCGGGACTCTGGGGTTCGAAATGAC
CGACCAAGCGACGCCCAACCTGCCATCACGATGGCCGCAATAAAATATCTTTATTTTCATTACATCTGTG
TGTTGGTTTTTTGTGTGAATCGATAGCGATAAGGATCCGCGTATGGTGCACTCTCAGTACAATCTGCTCT
GATGCCGCATAGTTAAGCCAGCCCCGACACCCGCCAACACCCGCTGACGCGCCCTGACGGGCTTGTCTGC
TCCCGGCATCCGCTTACAGACAAGCTGTGACCGTCTCCGGGAGCTGCATGTGTCAGAGGTTTTCACCGTC
ATCACCGAAACGCGCGAGACGAAAGGGCCTCGTGATACGCCTATTTTTATAGGTTAATGTCATGATAATA
ATGGTTTCTTAGACGTCAGGTGGCACTTTTCGGGGAAATGTGCGCGGAACCCCTATTTGTTTATTTTTCT
AAATACATTCAAATATGTATCCGCTCATGAGACAATAACCCTGATAAATGCTTCAATAATATTGAAAAAG
GAAGAGTATGAGTATTCAACATTTCCGTGTCGCCCTTATTCCCTTTTTTGCGGCATTTTGCCTTCCTGTT
TTTGCTCACCCAGAAACGCTGGTGAAAGTAAAAGATGCTGAAGATCAGTTGGGTGCACGAGTGGGTTACA
TCGAACTGGATCTCAACAGCGGTAAGATCCTTGAGAGTTTTCGCCCCGAAGAACGTTTTCCAATGATGAG
CACTTTTAAAGTTCTGCTATGTGGCGCGGTATTATCCCGTATTGACGCCGGGCAAGAGCAACTCGGTCGC
CGCATACACTATTCTCAGAATGACTTGGTTGAGTACTCACCAGTCACAGAAAAGCATCTTACGGATGGCA
TGACAGTAAGAGAATTATGCAGTGCTGCCATAACCATGAGTGATAACACTGCGGCCAACTTACTTCTGAC
AACGATCGGAGGACCGAAGGAGCTAACCGCTTTTTTGCACAACATGGGGGATCATGTAACTCGCCTTGAT
CGTTGGGAACCGGAGCTGAATGAAGCCATACCAAACGACGAGCGTGACACCACGATGCCTGTAGCAATGG
CAACAACGTTGCGCAAACTATTAACTGGCGAACTACTTACTCTAGCTTCCCGGCAACAATTAATAGACTG
GATGGAGGCGGATAAAGTTGCAGGACCACTTCTGCGCTCGGCCCTTCCGGCTGGCTGGTTTATTGCTGAT
AAATCTGGAGCCGGTGAGCGTGGGTCTCGCGGTATCATTGCAGCACTGGGGCCAGATGGTAAGCCCTCCC
GTATCGTAGTTATCTACACGACGGGGAGTCAGGCAACTATGGATGAACGAAATAGACAGATCGCTGAGAT
AGGTGCCTCACTGATTAAGCATTGGTAACTGTCAGACCAAGTTTACTCATATATACTTTAGATTGATTTA
AAACTTCATTTTTAATTTAAAAGGATCTAGGTGAAGATCCTTTTTGATAATCTCATGACCAAAATCCCTT
AACGTGAGTTTTCGTTCCACTGAGCGTCAGACCCCGTAGAAAAGATCAAAGGATCTTCTTGAGATCCTTT
TTTTCTGCGCGTAATCTGCTGCTTGCAAACAAAAAAACCACCGCTACCAGCGGTGGTTTGTTTGCCGGAT
CAAGAGCTACCAACTCTTTTTCCGAAGGTAACTGGCTTCAGCAGAGCGCAGATACCAAATACTGTTCTTC
TAGTGTAGCCGTAGTTAGGCCACCACTTCAAGAACTCTGTAGCACCGCCTACATACCTCGCTCTGCTAAT
CCTGTTACCAGTGGCTGCTGCCAGTGGCGATAAGTCGTGTCTTACCGGGTTGGACTCAAGACGATAGTTA
CCGGATAAGGCGCAGCGGTCGGGCTGAACGGGGGGTTCGTGCACACAGCCCAGCTTGGAGCGAACGACCT
ACACCGAACTGAGATACCTACAGCGTGAGCTATGAGAAAGCGCCACGCTTCCCGAAGGGAGAAAGGCGGA
CAGGTATCCGGTAAGCGGCAGGGTCGGAACAGGAGAGCGCACGAGGGAGCTTCCAGGGGGAAACGCCTGG
TATCTTTATAGTCCTGTCGGGTTTCGCCACCTCTGACTTGAGCGTCGATTTTTGTGATGCTCGTCAGGGG
GGCGGAGCCTATGGAAAAACGCCAGCAACGCGGCCTTTTTACGGTTCCTGGCCTTTTGCTGGCCTTTTGC
TCACATGGCTCGACAGATCT
