Features (pLannotate 1.2.2; 20 found; start..end, strand, type, name):
    140..517     +  enhancer       CMV enhancer: human cytomegalovirus immediate early enhancer
    518..729     +  promoter       CMV promoter: human cytomegalovirus (CMV) immediate early promoter
    890..1022    +  intron         chimeric intron: chimera between introns from human β-globin and immunoglobulin heavy chain genes
   1067..1085    +  promoter       T7 promoter: promoter for bacteriophage T7 RNA polymerase
   1098..2747    +  CDS            luciferase: firefly luciferase; luc+; enhanced luc+ version of the luciferase gene
   2778..3497    +  CDS            EGFP: the original enhanced GFP (Yang et al., 1996) mammalian codon-optimized
   3510..3527    -  promoter       T3 promoter (fragment): promoter for bacteriophage T3 RNA polymerase
   3545..3666    -  polyA_signal   SV40 poly(A) signal: SV40 polyadenylation signal
   3689..3757    -  CDS            large T antigen (fragment): large T antigen from SV40 (simian virus 40)
   3781..3848    +  CDS            lacZα (fragment): LacZα fragment of β-galactosidase; lacZ fragment
   3852..4280    +  rep_origin     f1 ori (sequence partly withheld): f1 bacteriophage origin of replication; arrow indicates direction of (+) strand synthesis
   4308..4359    -  misc_feature   bom (fragment): basis of mobility region from pBR322
   4424..4781    +  promoter       SV40 promoter: SV40 enhancer and early promoter
   4832..5623    +  CDS            neo: KKA2_KLEPN - Also known as kan, nptII. Experimental evidence at protein level: Swiss-Prot protein existence level 1. Resistance to kanamycin, neomycin, paromomycin, ribostamycin, butirosin and gentamicin B. From Klebsiella pneumoniae.
   5690..5738    +  polyA_signal   poly(A) signal: synthetic polyadenylation signal
   5758..5812    -  misc_feature   bom (fragment): basis of mobility region from pBR322
   5914..5949    -  CDS            rop (fragment): Rop protein, which maintains plasmids at low copy number; rop
   6044..6148    +  promoter       AmpR promoter: bla
   6149..7009    +  CDS            AmpR: β-lactamase; bla; confers resistance to ampicillin, carbenicillin, and related antibiotics
   7180..7768    +  rep_origin     ori: high-copy-number ColE1/pMB1/pBR322/pUC origin of replication
>Addgene plasmid #90170 | pCI-neo Fluc EGFP | addgene full sequence | sequence record 226521 | Addgene NGS Result
TCAATATTGGCCATTAGCCATATTATTCATTGGTTATATAGCATAAATCAATATTGGCTATTGGCCATTG
CATACGTTGTATCTATATCATAATATGTACATTTATATTGGCTCATGTCCAATATGACCGCCATGTTGGC
ATTGATTATTGACTAGTTATTAATAGTAATCAATTACGGGGTCATTAGTTCATAGCCCATATATGGAGTT
CCGCGTTACATAACTTACGGTAAATGGCCCGCCTGGCTGACCGCCCAACGACCCCCGCCCATTGACGTCA
ATAATGACGTATGTTCCCATAGTAACGCCAATAGGGACTTTCCATTGACGTCAATGGGTGGAGTATTTAC
GGTAAACTGCCCACTTGGCAGTACATCAAGTGTATCATATGCCAAGTCCGCCCCCTATTGACGTCAATGA
CGGTAAATGGCCCGCCTGGCATTATGCCCAGTACATGACCTTACGGGACTTTCCTACTTGGCAGTACATC
TACGTATTAGTCATCGCTATTACCATGGTGATGCGGTTTTGGCAGTACACCAATGGGCGTGGATAGCGGT
TTGACTCACGGGGATTTCCAAGTCTCCACCCCATTGACGTCAATGGGAGTTTGTTTTGGCACCAAAATCA
ACGGGACTTTCCAAAATGTCGTAACAACTGCGATCGCCCGCCCCGTTGACGCAAATGGGCGGTAGGCGTG
TACGGTGGGAGGTCTATATAAGCAGAGCTCGTTTAGTGAACCGTCAGATCACTAGAAGCTTTATTGCGGT
AGTTTATCACAGTTAAATTGCTAACGCAGTCAGTGCTTCTGACACAACAGTCTCGAACTTAAGCTGCAGT
GACTCTCTTAAGGTAGCCTTGCAGAAGTTGGTCGTGAGGCACTGGGCAGGTAAGTATCAAGGTTACAAGA
CAGGTTTAAGGAGACCAATAGAAACTGGGCTTGTCGAGACAGAGAAGACTCTTGCGTTTCTGATAGGCAC
CTATTGGTCTTACTGACATCCACTTTGCCTTTCTCTCCACAGGTGTCCACTCCCAGTTCAATTACAGCTC
TTAAGGCTAGAGTACTTAATACGACTCACTATAGGCTAGCCTCGAGCATGGAAGACGCCAAAAACATAAA
GAAAGGCCCGGCGCCATTCTATCCGCTGGAAGATGGAACCGCTGGAGAGCAACTGCATAAGGCTATGAAG
AGATACGCCCTGGTTCCTGGAACAATTGCTTTTACAGATGCACATATCGAGGTGGACATCACTTACGCTG
AGTACTTCGAAATGTCCGTTCGGTTGGCAGAAGCTATGAAACGATATGGGCTGAATACAAATCACAGAAT
CGTCGTATGCAGTGAAAACTCTCTTCAATTCTTTATGCCGGTGTTGGGCGCGTTATTTATCGGAGTTGCA
GTTGCGCCCGCGAACGACATTTATAATGAACGTGAATTGCTCAACAGTATGGGCATTTCGCAGCCTACCG
TGGTGTTCGTTTCCAAAAAGGGGTTGCAAAAAATTTTGAACGTGCAAAAAAAGCTCCCAATCATCCAAAA
AATTATTATCATGGATTCTAAAACGGATTACCAGGGATTTCAGTCGATGTACACGTTCGTCACATCTCAT
CTACCTCCCGGTTTTAATGAATACGATTTTGTGCCAGAGTCCTTCGATAGGGACAAGACAATTGCACTGA
TCATGAACTCCTCTGGATCTACTGGTCTGCCTAAAGGTGTCGCTCTGCCTCATAGAACTGCCTGCGTGAG
ATTCTCGCATGCCAGAGATCCTATTTTTGGCAATCAAATCATTCCGGATACTGCGATTTTAAGTGTTGTT
CCATTCCATCACGGTTTTGGAATGTTTACTACACTCGGATATTTGATATGTGGATTTCGAGTCGTCTTAA
TGTATAGATTTGAAGAAGAGCTGTTTCTGAGGAGCCTTCAGGATTACAAGATTCAAAGTGCGCTGCTGGT
GCCAACCCTATTCTCCTTCTTCGCCAAAAGCACTCTGATTGACAAATACGATTTATCTAATTTACACGAA
ATTGCTTCTGGTGGCGCTCCCCTCTCTAAGGAAGTCGGGGAAGCGGTTGCCAAGAGGTTCCATCTGCCAG
GTATCAGGCAAGGATATGGGCTCACTGAGACTACATCAGCTATTCTGATTACACCCGAGGGGGATGATAA
ACCGGGCGCGGTCGGTAAAGTTGTTCCATTTTTTGAAGCGAAGGTTGTGGATCTGGATACCGGGAAAACG
CTGGGCGTTAATCAAAGAGGCGAACTGTGTGTGAGAGGTCCTATGATTATGTCCGGTTATGTAAACAATC
CGGAAGCGACCAACGCCTTGATTGACAAGGATGGATGGCTACATTCTGGAGACATAGCTTACTGGGACGA
AGACGAACACTTCTTCATCGTTGACCGCCTGAAGTCTCTGATTAAGTACAAAGGCTATCAGGTGGCTCCC
GCTGAATTGGAATCCATCTTGCTCCAACACCCCAACATCTTCGACGCAGGTGTCGCAGGTCTTCCCGACG
ATGACGCCGGTGAACTTCCCGCCGCCGTTGTTGTTTTGGAGCACGGAAAGACGATGACGGAAAAAGAGAT
CGTGGATTACGTCGCCAGTCAAGTAACAACCGCGAAAAAGTTGCGCGGAGGAGTTGTGTTTGTGGACGAA
GTACCGAAAGGTCTTACCGGAAAACTCGACGCAAGAAAAATCAGAGAGATCCTCATAAAGGCCAAGAAGG
GCGGAAAGATTGCCGTGAAACCCGGGATCCACCGGCCGGTCGCCACCATGGTGAGCAAGGGCGAGGAGCT
GTTCACCGGGGTGGTGCCCATCCTGGTCGAGCTGGACGGCGACGTAAACGGCCACAAGTTCAGCGTGTCC
GGCGAGGGCGAGGGCGATGCCACCTACGGCAAGCTGACCCTGAAGTTCATCTGCACCACCGGCAAGCTGC
CCGTGCCCTGGCCCACCCTCGTGACCACCCTGACCTACGGCGTGCAGTGCTTCAGCCGCTACCCCGACCA
CATGAAGCAGCACGACTTCTTCAAGTCCGCCATGCCCGAAGGCTACGTCCAGGAGCGCACCATCTTCTTC
AAGGACGACGGCAACTACAAGACCCGCGCCGAGGTGAAGTTCGAGGGCGACACCCTGGTGAACCGCATCG
AGCTGAAGGGCATCGACTTCAAGGAGGACGGCAACATCCTGGGGCACAAGCTGGAGTACAACTACAACAG
CCACAACGTCTATATCATGGCCGACAAGCAGAAGAACGGCATCAAGGTGAACTTCAAGATCCGCCACAAC
ATCGAGGACGGCAGCGTGCAGCTCGCCGACCACTACCAGCAGAACACCCCCATCGGCGACGGCCCCGTGC
TGCTGCCCGACAACCACTACCTGAGCACCCAGTCCGCCCTGAGCAAAGACCCCAACGAGAAGCGCGATCA
CATGGTCCTGCTGGAGTTCGTGACCGCCGCCGGGATCACTCTCGGCATGGACGAGCTGTACAAGTAAAGC
GGCCGCTTCCCTTTAGTGAGGGTTAATGCTTCGAGCAGACATGATAAGATACATTGATGAGTTTGGACAA
ACCACAACTAGAATGCAGTGAAAAAAATGCTTTATTTGTGAAATTTGTGATGCTATTGCTTTATTTGTAA
CCATTATAAGCTGCAATAAACAAGTTAACAACAACAATTGCATTCATTTTATGTTTCAGGTTCAGGGGGA
GATGTGGGAGGTTTTTTAAAGCAAGTAAAACCTCTACAAATGTGGTAAAATCCGATAAGGATCGATCCGG
GCTGGCGTAATAGCGAAGAGGCCCGCACCGATCGCCCTTCCCAACAGTTGCGCAGCCTGAATGGCGAATG
G
[124 nt withheld, positions 3852-3975]
C
[91 nt withheld, positions 3977-4067]
A
[49 nt withheld, positions 4069-4117]
CCTTTGACGTTGGAGTCCACGTTCTTT
[37 nt withheld, positions 4145-4181]
ACCCTATCTCGGTCTATTCTTTTGATTTATAAGGGATTTTGCCGATTTCGGCCTATTGGTTAAAAAATGA
GCTGATTTAACAAAAATTTAACGCGAATTTTAACAAAATATTAACGCTTACAATTTCCTGATGCGGTATT
TTCTCCTTACGCATCTGTGCGGTATTTCACACCGCATACGCGGATCTGCGCAGCACCATGGCCTGAAATA
ACCTCTGAAAGAGGAACTTGGTTAGGTACCTTCTGAGGCGGAAAGAACCAGCTGTGGAATGTGTGTCAGT
TAGGGTGTGGAAAGTCCCCAGGCTCCCCAGCAGGCAGAAGTATGCAAAGCATGCATCTCAATTAGTCAGC
AACCAGGTGTGGAAAGTCCCCAGGCTCCCCAGCAGGCAGAAGTATGCAAAGCATGCATCTCAATTAGTCA
GCAACCATAGTCCCGCCCCTAACTCCGCCCATCCCGCCCCTAACTCCGCCCAGTTCCGCCCATTCTCCGC
CCCATGGCTGACTAATTTTTTTTATTTATGCAGAGGCCGAGGCCGCCTCGGCCTCTGAGCTATTCCAGAA
GTAGTGAGGAGGCTTTTTTGGAGGCCTAGGCTTTTGCAAAAAGCTTGATTCTTCTGACACAACAGTCTCG
AACTTAAGGCTAGAGCCACCATGATTGAACAAGATGGATTGCACGCAGGTTCTCCGGCCGCTTGGGTGGA
GAGGCTATTCGGCTATGACTGGGCACAACAGACAATCGGCTGCTCTGATGCCGCCGTGTTCCGGCTGTCA
GCGCAGGGGCGCCCGGTTCTTTTTGTCAAGACCGACCTGTCCGGTGCCCTGAATGAACTGCAGGACGAGG
CAGCGCGGCTATCGTGGCTGGCCACGACGGGCGTTCCTTGCGCAGCTGTGCTCGACGTTGTCACTGAAGC
GGGAAGGGACTGGCTGCTATTGGGCGAAGTGCCGGGGCAGGATCTCCTGTCATCTCACCTTGCTCCTGCC
GAGAAAGTATCCATCATGGCTGATGCAATGCGGCGGCTGCATACGCTTGATCCGGCTACCTGCCCATTCG
ACCACCAAGCGAAACATCGCATCGAGCGAGCACGTACTCGGATGGAAGCCGGTCTTGTCGATCAGGATGA
TCTGGACGAAGAGCATCAGGGGCTCGCGCCAGCCGAACTGTTCGCCAGGCTCAAGGCGCGCATGCCCGAC
GGCGAGGATCTCGTCGTGACCCATGGCGATGCCTGCTTGCCGAATATCATGGTGGAAAATGGCCGCTTTT
CTGGATTCATCGACTGTGGCCGGCTGGGTGTGGCGGACCGCTATCAGGACATAGCGTTGGCTACCCGTGA
TATTGCTGAAGAGCTTGGCGGCGAATGGGCTGACCGCTTCCTCGTGCTTTACGGTATCGCCGCTCCCGAT
TCGCAGCGCATCGCCTTCTATCGCCTTCTTGACGAGTTCTTCTGAGCGGGACTCTGGGGTTCGAAATGAC
CGACCAAGCGACGCCCAACCTGCCATCACGATGGCCGCAATAAAATATCTTTATTTTCATTACATCTGTG
TGTTGGTTTTTTGTGTGAATCGATAGCGATAAGGATCCGCGTATGGTGCACTCTCAGTACAATCTGCTCT
GATGCCGCATAGTTAAGCCAGCCCCGACACCCGCCAACACCCGCTGACGCGCCCTGACGGGCTTGTCTGC
TCCCGGCATCCGCTTACAGACAAGCTGTGACCGTCTCCGGGAGCTGCATGTGTCAGAGGTTTTCACCGTC
ATCACCGAAACGCGCGAGACGAAAGGGCCTCGTGATACGCCTATTTTTATAGGTTAATGTCATGATAATA
ATGGTTTCTTAGACGTCAGGTGGCACTTTTCGGGGAAATGTGCGCGGAACCCCTATTTGTTTATTTTTCT
AAATACATTCAAATATGTATCCGCTCATGAGACAATAACCCTGATAAATGCTTCAATAATATTGAAAAAG
GAAGAGTATGAGTATTCAACATTTCCGTGTCGCCCTTATTCCCTTTTTTGCGGCATTTTGCCTTCCTGTT
TTTGCTCACCCAGAAACGCTGGTGAAAGTAAAAGATGCTGAAGATCAGTTGGGTGCACGAGTGGGTTACA
TCGAACTGGATCTCAACAGCGGTAAGATCCTTGAGAGTTTTCGCCCCGAAGAACGTTTTCCAATGATGAG
CACTTTTAAAGTTCTGCTATGTGGCGCGGTATTATCCCGTATTGACGCCGGGCAAGAGCAACTCGGTCGC
CGCATACACTATTCTCAGAATGACTTGGTTGAGTACTCACCAGTCACAGAAAAGCATCTTACGGATGGCA
TGACAGTAAGAGAATTATGCAGTGCTGCCATAACCATGAGTGATAACACTGCGGCCAACTTACTTCTGAC
AACGATCGGAGGACCGAAGGAGCTAACCGCTTTTTTGCACAACATGGGGGATCATGTAACTCGCCTTGAT
CGTTGGGAACCGGAGCTGAATGAAGCCATACCAAACGACGAGCGTGACACCACGATGCCTGTAGCAATGG
CAACAACGTTGCGCAAACTATTAACTGGCGAACTACTTACTCTAGCTTCCCGGCAACAATTAATAGACTG
GATGGAGGCGGATAAAGTTGCAGGACCACTTCTGCGCTCGGCCCTTCCGGCTGGCTGGTTTATTGCTGAT
AAATCTGGAGCCGGTGAGCGTGGGTCTCGCGGTATCATTGCAGCACTGGGGCCAGATGGTAAGCCCTCCC
GTATCGTAGTTATCTACACGACGGGGAGTCAGGCAACTATGGATGAACGAAATAGACAGATCGCTGAGAT
AGGTGCCTCACTGATTAAGCATTGGTAACTGTCAGACCAAGTTTACTCATATATACTTTAGATTGATTTA
AAACTTCATTTTTAATTTAAAAGGATCTAGGTGAAGATCCTTTTTGATAATCTCATGACCAAAATCCCTT
AACGTGAGTTTTCGTTCCACTGAGCGTCAGACCCCGTAGAAAAGATCAAAGGATCTTCTTGAGATCCTTT
TTTTCTGCGCGTAATCTGCTGCTTGCAAACAAAAAAACCACCGCTACCAGCGGTGGTTTGTTTGCCGGAT
CAAGAGCTACCAACTCTTTTTCCGAAGGTAACTGGCTTCAGCAGAGCGCAGATACCAAATACTGTTCTTC
TAGTGTAGCCGTAGTTAGGCCACCACTTCAAGAACTCTGTAGCACCGCCTACATACCTCGCTCTGCTAAT
CCTGTTACCAGTGGCTGCTGCCAGTGGCGATAAGTCGTGTCTTACCGGGTTGGACTCAAGACGATAGTTA
CCGGATAAGGCGCAGCGGTCGGGCTGAACGGGGGGTTCGTGCACACAGCCCAGCTTGGAGCGAACGACCT
ACACCGAACTGAGATACCTACAGCGTGAGCTATGAGAAAGCGCCACGCTTCCCGAAGGGAGAAAGGCGGA
CAGGTATCCGGTAAGCGGCAGGGTCGGAACAGGAGAGCGCACGAGGGAGCTTCCAGGGGGAAACGCCTGG
TATCTTTATAGTCCTGTCGGGTTTCGCCACCTCTGACTTGAGCGTCGATTTTTGTGATGCTCGTCAGGGG
GGCGGAGCCTATGGAAAAACGCCAGCAACGCGGCCTTTTTACGGTTCCTGGCCTTTTGCTGGCCTTTTGC
TCACATGGCTCGACAGATCT
